>Addgene plasmid #114625 | pTWIN1-His6-Ssp-Httex1-43Q-A2C-P90C | addgene full sequence | sequence record 222729 | Addgene NGS Result
CGCCATAAACTGCCAGGAATTAATTCCCCAGGCATCAAATAAAACGAAAGGCTCAGTCGAAAGACTGGGC
CTTTCGTTTTATCTGTTGTTTGTCGGTGAACGCTCTCCTGAGTAGGACAAATCCGCCGGGAGCGGATTTG
AACGTTGCGAAGCAACGGCCCGGAGGGTGGCGGGCAGGACGCCCGCCATAAACTGCCAGGAATTGGGGAT
CGGAATTAATTCCCGGTTTAAACCGGGGATCTCGATCCCGCGAAATTAATACGACTCACTATAGGGGAAT
TGTGAGCGGATAACAATTCCCCTCTAGAAATAATTTTGTTTAACTTTAAGAAGGAGATATACATATGCAT
CATCATCATCACCATAGCGGTGCAATTAGCGGTGATAGCCTGATTAGCCTGGCAAGCACCGGTAAACGTG
TTAGCATTAAAGATCTGCTGGATGAGAAAGATTTTGAGATTTGGGCCATTAACGAGCAGACCATGAAACT
GGAAAGCGCAAAAGTTAGCCGTGTTTTTTGCACCGGTAAAAAACTGGTGTATATCCTGAAAACCCGTCTG
GGTCGTACCATTAAAGCAACCGCAAATCATCGTTTTCTGACCATTGATGGTTGGAAACGTCTGGATGAAC
TGAGCCTGAAAGAACATATTGCACTGCCTCGTAAACTGGAAAGTAGCAGCCTGCAACTGAGTCCGGAAAT
TGAAAAACTGAGCCAGAGCGATATCTATTGGGATAGCATTGTTAGCATTACCGAAACCGGTGTTGAAGAA
GTTTTTGATCTGACCGTTCCGGGTCCGCACAATTTTGTTGCAAATGATATTATTGTGCACAACTGCACCC
TGGAAAAACTGATGAAAGCATTTGAAAGCCTGAAAAGCTTTCAGCAGCAGCAACAACAGCAGCAACAGCA
ACAGCAGCAGCAGCAGCAACAACAGCAGCAGCAACAGCAACAACAACAACAACAGCAGCAACAACAGCAA
CAGCAGCAACAACAACAGCAACAGCAACAACCGCCTCCGCCTCCGCCACCTCCTCCTCCACCACAGCTGC
CTCAGCCTCCGCCTCAGGCACAGCCTCTGCTGCCACAGCCTCAGCCACCTCCACCGCCTCCACCTCCACC
TCCGGGTCCGGCAGTTGCAGAAGAACCGCTGCATCGTTGCTAACTGCAGGAAGGGGATCCGGCTGCTAAC
AAAGCCCGAAAGGAAGCTGAGTTGGCTGCTGCCACCGCTGAGCAATAACTAGCATAACCCCTTGGGGCCT
CTAAACGGGTCTTGAGGGGTTTTTTGCTGAAAGGAGGAACTATATCCGGATAACTACGTCAGGTGGCACT
TTTCGGGGAAATGTGCGCGGAACCCCTATTTGTTTATTTTTCTAAATACATTCAAATATGTATCCGCTCA
TGAGACAATAACCCTGATAAATGCTTCAATAATATTGAAAAAGGAAGAGTATGAGTATTCAACATTTCCG
TGTCGCCCTTATTCCCTTTTTTGCGGCATTTTGCCTTCCTGTTTTTGCTCACCCAGAAACGCTGGTGAAA
GTAAAAGATGCTGAAGATCAGTTGGGTGCACGAGTGGGTTACATCGAACTGGATCTCAACAGCGGTAAGA
TCCTTGAGAGTTTTCGCCCCGAAGAACGTTTCCCAATGATGAGCACTTTTAAAGTTCTGCTATGTGGCGC
GGTATTATCCCGTGTTGACGCCGGGCAAGAGCAACTCGGTCGCCGCATACACTATTCTCAGAATGACTTG
GTTGAGTACTCACCAGTCACAGAAAAGCATCTTACGGATGGCATGACAGTAAGAGAATTATGCAGTGCTG
CCATAACCATGAGTGATAACACTGCGGCCAACTTACTTCTGACAACGATCGGAGGACCGAAGGAGCTAAC
CGCTTTTTTGCACAACATGGGGGATCATGTAACTCGCCTTGATCGTTGGGAACCGGAGCTGAATGAAGCC
ATACCAAACGACGAGCGTGACACCACGATGCCTGTAGCAATGGCAACAACGTTGCGCAAACTATTAACTG
GCGAACTACTTACTCTAGCTTCCCGGCAACAATTAATAGACTGGATGGAGGCGGATAAAGTTGCAGGACC
ACTTCTGCGCTCGGCCCTTCCGGCTGGCTGGTTTATTGCTGATAAATCTGGAGCCGGTGAGCGTGGGTCT
CGCGGTATCATTGCAGCACTGGGGCCAGATGGTAAGCCCTCCCGTATCGTAGTTATCTACACGACGGGGA
GTCAGGCAACTATGGATGAACGAAATAGACAGATCGCTGAGATAGGTGCCTCACTGATTAAGCATTGGTA
ACTGTCAGACCAAGTTTACTCATATATACTTTAGATTGATT
[38 nt withheld, positions 2352-2389]
A
[37 nt withheld, positions 2391-2427]
ATTTTGTTAAAATTCGCGTTAAATTTTTGTTAAATCAGCTCATTTTTTAACCAATAGGCCGAAATCGGCA
AAATCCCTTATAAATCAAAAGAATAGCCCGAGATAGGGT
[37 nt withheld, positions 2537-2573]
AAAGAACGTGGACTCCAACGTCAAAGG
[141 nt withheld, positions 2601-2741]
G
[125 nt withheld, positions 2743-2867]
AAAGGATCTAGGTGAAGATCCTTTTTGATAATCTCATGACCAAAATCCCTTAACGTGAGTTTTCGTTCCA
CTGAGCGTCAGACCCCGTAGAAAAGATCAAAGGATCTTCTTGAGATCCTTTTTTTCTGCGCGTAATCTGC
TGCTTGCAAACAAAAAAACCACCGCTACCAGCGGTGGTTTGTTTGCCGGATCAAGAGCTACCAACTCTTT
TTCCGAAGGTAACTGGCTTCAGCAGAGCGCAGATACCAAATACTGTCCTTCTAGTGTAGCCGTAGTTAGG
CCACCACTTCAAGAACTCTGTAGCACCGCCTACATACCTCGCTCTGCTAATCCTGTTACCAGTGGCTGCT
GCCAGTGGCGATAAGTCGTGTCTTACCGGGTTGGACTCAAGACGATAGTTACCGGATAAGGCGCAGCGGT
CGGGCTGAACGGGGGGTTCGTGCACACAGCCCAGCTTGGAGCGAACGACCTACACCGAACTGAGATACCT
ACAGCGTGAGCTATGAGAAAGCGCCACGCTTCCCGAAGGGAGAAAGGCGGACAGGTATCCGGTAAGCGGC
AGGGTCGGAACAGGAGAGCGCACGAGGGAGCTTCCAGGGGGAAACGCCTGGTATCTTTATAGTCCTGTCG
GGTTTCGCCACCTCTGACTTGAGCGTCGATTTTTGTGATGCTCGTCAGGGGGGCGGAGCCTATGGAAAAA
CGCCAGCAACGCGGCCTTTTTACGGTTCCTGGCCTTTTGCTGGCCTTTTGCTCACATGTTCTTTCCTGCG
TTATCCCCTGATTCTGTGGATAACCGTATTACCGCCTTTGAGTGAGCTGATACCGCTCGCCGCAGCCGAA
CGACCGAGCGCAGCGAGTCAGTGAGCGAGGAAGCTATGGTGCACTCTCAGTACAATCTGCTCTGATGCCG
CATAGTTAAGCCAGTATACACTCCGCTATCGCTACGTGACTGGGTCATGGCTGCGCCCCGACACCCGCCA
ACACCCGCTGACGCGCCCTGACGGGCTTGTCTGCTCCCGGCATCCGCTTACAGACAAGCTGTGACCGTCT
CCGGGAGCTGCATGTGTCAGAGGTTTTCACCGTCATCACCGAAACGCGCGAGGCAGCTGCGGTAAAGCTC
ATCAGCGTGGTCGTGCAGCGATTCACAGATGTCTGCCTGTTCATCCGCGTCCAGCTCGTTGAGTTTCTCC
AGAAGCGTTAATGTCTGGCTTCTGATAAAGCGGGCCATGTTAAGGGCGGTTTTTTCCTGTTTGGTCACTG
ATGCCTCCGTGTAAGGGGGATTTCTGTTCATGGGGGTAATGATACCGATGAAACGAGAGAGGATGCTCAC
GATACGGGTTACTGATGATGAACATGCCCGGTTACTGGAACGTTGTGAGGGTAAACAACTGGCGGTATGG
ATGCGGCGGGACCAGAGAAAAATCACTCAGGGTCAATGCCAGCCGAACGCCAGCAAGACGTAGCCCAGCG
CGTCGGCCGCCATGCCGGCGATAATGGCCTGCTTCTCGCCGAAACGTTTGGTGGCGGGACCAGTGACGAA
GGCTTGAGCGAGGGCGTGCAAGATTCCGAATACCGCAAGCGACAGGCCGATCATCGTCGCGCTCCAGCGA
AAGCGGTCCTCGCCGAAAATGACCCAGAGCGCTGCCGGCACCTGTCCTACGAGTTGCATGATAAAGAAGA
CAGTCATAAGTGCGGCGACGATAGTCATGCCCCGCGCCCACCGGAAGGAGCTGACTGGGTTGAAGGCTCT
CAAGGGCATCGGTCGAGATCCCGGTGCCTAATGAGTGAGCTAACTTACATTAATTGCGTTGCGCTCACTG
CCCGCTTTCCAGTCGGGAAACCTGTCGTGCCAGCTGCATTAATGAATCGGCCAACGCGCGGGGAGAGGCG
GTTTGCGTATTGGGCGCCAGGGTGGTTTTTCTTTTCACCAGTGAGACGGGCAACAGCTGATTGCCCTTCA
CCGCCTGGCCCTGAGAGAGTTGCAGCAAGCGGTCCACGCTGGTTTGCCCCAGCAGGCGAAAATCCTGTTT
GATGGTGGTTAACGGCGGGATATAACATGAGCTGTCTTCGGTATCGTCGTATCCCACTACCGAGATATCC
GCACCAACGCGCAGCCCGGACTCGGTAATGGCGCGCATTGCGCCCAGCGCCATCTGATCGTTGGCAACCA
GCATCGCAGTGGGAACGATGCCCTCATTCAGCATTTGCATGGTTTGTTGAAAACCGGACATGGCACTCCA
GTCGCCTTCCCGTTCCGCTATCGGCTGAATTTGATTGCGAGTGAGATATTTATGCCAGCCAGCCAGACGC
AGACGCGCCGAGACAGAACTTAATGGGCCCGCTAACAGCGCGATTTGCTGGTGACCCAATGCGACCAGAT
GCTCCACGCCCAGTCGCGTACCGTCTTCATGGGAGAAAATAATACTGTTGATGGGTGTCTGGTCAGAGAC
ATCAAGAAATAACGCCGGAACATTAGTGCAGGCAGCTTCCACAGCAATGGCATCCTGGTCATCCAGCGGA
TAGTTAATGATCAGCCCACTGACGCGTTGCGCGAGAAGATTGTGCACCGCCGCTTTACAGGCTTCGACGC
CGCTTCGTTCTACCATCGACACCACCACGCTGGCACCCAGTTGATCGGCGCGAGATTTAATCGCCGCGAC
AATTTGCGACGGCGCGTGCAGGGCCAGACTGGAGGTGGCAACGCCAATCAGCAACGACTGTTTGCCCGCC
AGTTGTTGTGCCACGCGGTTGGGAATGTAATTCAGCTCCGCCATCGCCGCTTCCACTTTTTCCCGCGTTT
TCGCAGAAACGTGGCTGGCCTGGTTCACCACGCGGGAAACGGTCTGATAAGAGACACCGGCATACTCTGC
GACATCGTATAACGTTACTGGTTTCACATTCACCACCCTGAATTGACTCTCTTCCGGGCGCTATCATGCC
ATACCGCGAAAGGTTTTGCGCCATTCGATGGTGTCCGGGATCTCGACGCTCTCCCTTATGCGACTCCTGC
ATTAGGAAGCAGCCCAGTAGTAGGTTGAGGCCGTTGAGCACCGCCGCCGCAAGGAATGGTGCATGCCGGC
ATGCCGCCCTTTCGTCTTCAAGAATTAATTCCCAATTCCCCAGGCATCAAATAAAACGAAAGGCTCAGTC
GAAAGACTGGGCCTTTCGTTTTATCTGTTGTTTGTCGGTGAACGCTCTCCTGAGTAGGACAAATCCGCCG
GGAGCGGATTTGAACGTTGCGAAGCAACGGCCCGGAGGGTGGCGGGCAGGACGCC
Features (pLannotate 1.2.2; 21 found; start..end, strand, type, name):
     36..122     +  terminator     rrnB T1 terminator: Escherichia coli rrnB; transcription terminator T1 from the E. coli rrnB gene
    257..275     +  promoter       T7 promoter: promoter for bacteriophage T7 RNA polymerase
    276..300     +  protein_bind   lac operator: The lac repressor binds to the lac operator to inhibit transcription in E. coli. This inhibition can be relieved by adding lactose or isopropyl-β-D-thiogalactopyranoside (IPTG). lac repressor encoded by lacI
    315..337     +  RBS            RBS: efficient ribosome binding site from bacteriophage T7 gene 10 (Olins and Rangwala, 1989)
    366..713     +  CDS            dnaB (fragment): DNAB_MYCTU - Experimental evidence at protein level: Swiss-Prot protein existence level 1. The intein is an endonuclease. From Mycobacterium tuberculosis (strain ATCC 25618 / H37Rv).
    699..848     +  CDS            dnaB (fragment): DNAB_MYCTU - Experimental evidence at protein level: Swiss-Prot protein existence level 1. The intein is an endonuclease. From Mycobacterium tuberculosis (strain ATCC 25618 / H37Rv).
   1182..1231    +  CDS            SET1 (fragment): solubility-enhancement tag derived from T7 phage gene 10B
   1239..1286    +  terminator     T7 terminator: transcription terminator for bacteriophage T7 RNA polymerase
   1346..1450    +  promoter       AmpR promoter: bla
   1451..2311    +  CDS            AmpR: β-lactamase; bla; confers resistance to ampicillin, carbenicillin, and related antibiotics
   2353..2866    -  rep_origin     M13 ori (sequence partly withheld): M13 bacteriophage origin of replication; arrow indicates direction of (+) strand synthesis
   2977..3565    +  rep_origin     ori: high-copy-number ColE1/pMB1/pBR322/pUC origin of replication
   3742..3832    -  misc_feature   bom (fragment): basis of mobility region from pBR322
   3934..4125    -  CDS            rop: Rop protein, which maintains plasmids at low copy number; rop
   4166..4276    +  CDS            mbeC (fragment): MBEC_ECOLX - Experimental evidence at protein level: Swiss-Prot protein existence level 1. Required for efficient mobilization of ColE1 plasmid and is thus essential to promote the specific transfer of the plasmid during conjugation. Probably functions by inducing DNA bending, helping the MbeA relaxase to melt the DNA around the nic site and cleave the phosphodiester bond. Binds specifically double-stranded DNA (dsDNA) containing the ColE1 oriT but does not recognize the inverted repeat (IR). From Escherichia coli.
   4311..4633    -  CDS            TcR (fragment): tetracycline efflux protein; tet; confers resistance to tetracycline
   4648..4669    -  protein_bind   CAP binding site: CAP binding activates transcription in the presence of cAMP. E. coli catabolite activator protein
   4682..5764    -  CDS            lacI: lac repressor; lacI; The lac repressor binds to the lac operator to inhibit transcription in E. coli. This inhibition can be relieved by adding lactose or isopropyl-β-D-thiogalactopyranoside (IPTG).
   5765..5842    -  promoter       lacI promoter: lacI
   5850..5943    -  CDS            TcR (fragment): tetracycline efflux protein; tet; confers resistance to tetracycline
   5995..6081    +  terminator     rrnB T1 terminator: Escherichia coli rrnB; transcription terminator T1 from the E. coli rrnB gene
