[The description below was written by a language model from this plasmid's Addgene catalogue record and pLannotate feature annotations shown in this document.]
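Description:
pTWIN1-His6-Ssp-Httex1-43Q-A2C-P90C is a bacterial expression plasmid built on the NEB pTWIN1 intein-fusion backbone. It produces human huntingtin (HTT) exon 1 carrying an expanded tract of 43 glutamines and two engineered cysteine substitutions, A2C and P90C. The 6,142 nt sequence record shows a T7 promoter with an adjacent lac operator and the phage T7 gene 10 ribosome binding site, followed downstream by a T7 terminator. A lacI gene with its own promoter supplies the repressor, so expression is IPTG-inducible in hosts that provide T7 RNA polymerase. Propagation relies on a ColE1/pMB1-type origin together with rop, which fits the low copy number listed in the catalogue. Selection is by ampicillin through the β-lactamase gene. An M13 origin, rrnB T1 terminators, and remnants of bom, mbeC and the tetracycline resistance gene are backbone leftovers.

According to the catalogue, the open reading frame begins with a His6 tag and the Ssp DnaB intein fused to the N terminus of Httex1. The automated annotation labels the intein region as two dnaB fragments matched to a Mycobacterium tuberculosis homologue. It does not annotate the His tag or the huntingtin insert, which presumably lies in the unannotated stretch between the intein and the T7 terminator. In pTWIN1-type systems the intein can be induced to cleave at its C-terminal junction. This allows affinity capture through the tag and then release of the target protein without a protease. The short "SET1" hit is probably vector-derived sequence rather than a functional tag. The record does not state the purpose of the paired cysteines, but they would suit site-specific thiol labelling, and the associated publication concerns the structure of monomeric Httex1 at wild-type and pathological polyQ lengths.
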