Addgene plasmid #114625: pTWIN1-His6-Ssp-Httex1-43Q-A2C-P90C
Purpose: Bacterial expression of Htt fragment containing exon 1, with A2C & P90C cysteine mutations and a 43 polyQ repeat
Depositing lab: Hilal Lashuel. Depositing organization: Swiss Federal Institute of Technology (EPFL). Publication: Monomeric Huntingtin Exon 1 Has Similar Overall Structural Features for Wild-Type and Pathological Polyglutamine Lengths. Warner JB 4th, Ruff KM, Tan PS, Lemke EA, Pappu RV, Lashuel HA. J Am Chem Soc. 2017 Oct 18;139(41):14456-14469. doi: 10.1021/jacs.7b06659. Epub 2017 Oct 9. PubMed 28937758.
Backbone
  Vector backbone: pTWIN1
  Backbone manufacturer: NEB
  Vector type: Bacterial Expression
Growth in bacteria
  Bacterial resistance: Ampicillin, 100 μg/mL
  Growth temperature: 30°C
  Growth strain: NEB Stable
  Copy number: Low Copy
Gene/Insert
  Gene/Insert name: Huntingtin Exon1
  Species: H. sapiens (human)
  Mutation: A2C, P90C; 43 polyQ repeat
  Entrez Gene: HTT (a.k.a. HD, IT15, LOMARS)
  Tag / fusion protein: His6-Ssp DnaB intein (N terminal on backbone)
  Cloning method: Ligation Independent Cloning
  Sequencing primers: 5′ T7; 3′ T7-Term
Terms and licenses: Academic/Nonprofit Terms; Industry Terms: Not Available to Industry
How to cite: pTWIN1-His6-Ssp-Httex1-43Q-A2C-P90C was a gift from Hilal Lashuel (Addgene plasmid # 114625 ; http://n2t.net/addgene:114625 ; RRID:Addgene_114625)
